>Addgene plasmid #143350 | TFORF2188 | addgene full sequence | sequence record 400333 | Addgene NGS Result
TTAATGTAGTCTTATGCAATACTCTTGTAGTCTTGCAACATGGTAACGATGAGTTAGCAACATGCCTTAC
AAGGAGAGAAAAAGCACCGTGCATGCCGATTGGTGGAAGTAAGGTGGTACGATCGTGCCTTATTAGGAAG
GCAACAGACGGGTCTGACATGGATTGGACGAACCACTGAATTGCCGCATTGCAGAGATATTGTATTTAAG
TGCCTAGCTCGATACATAAACGGGTCTCTCTGGTTAGACCAGATCTGAGCCTGGGAGCTCTCTGGCTAAC
TAGGGAACCCACTGCTTAAGCCTCAATAAAGCTTGCCTTGAGTGCTTCAAGTAGTGTGTGCCCGTCTGTT
GTGTGACTCTGGTAACTAGAGATCCCTCAGACCCTTTTAGTCAGTGTGGAAAATCTCTAGCAGTGGCGCC
CGAACAGGGACTTGAAAGCGAAAGGGAAACCAGAGGAGCTCTCTCGACGCAGGACTCGGCTTGCTGAAGC
GCGCACGGCAAGAGGCGAGGGGCGGCGACTGGTGAGTACGCCAAAAATTTTGACTAGCGGAGGCTAGAAG
GAGAGAGATGGGTGCGAGAGCGTCAGTATTAAGCGGGGGAGAATTAGATCGCGATGGGAAAAAATTCGGT
TAAGGCCAGGGGGAAAGAAAAAATATAAATTAAAACATATAGTATGGGCAAGCAGGGAGCTAGAACGATT
CGCAGTTAATCCTGGCCTGTTAGAAACATCAGAAGGCTGTAGACAAATACTGGGACAGCTACAACCATCC
CTTCAGACAGGATCAGAAGAACTTAGATCATTATATAATACAGTAGCAACCCTCTATTGTGTGCATCAAA
GGATAGAGATAAAAGACACCAAGGAAGCTTTAGACAAGATAGAGGAAGAGCAAAACAAAAGTAAGACCAC
CGCACAGCAAGCGGCCGCTGATCTTCAGACCTGGAGGAGGAGATATGAGGGACAATTGGAGAAGTGAATT
ATATAAATATAAAGTAGTAAAAATTGAACCATTAGGAGTAGCACCCACCAAGGCAAAGAGAAGAGTGGTG
CAGAGAGAAAAAAGAGCAGTGGGAATAGGAGCTTTGTTCCTTGGGTTCTTGGGAGCAGCAGGAAGCACTA
TGGGCGCAGCGTCAATGACGCTGACGGTACAGGCCAGACAATTATTGTCTGGTATAGTGCAGCAGCAGAA
CAATTTGCTGAGGGCTATTGAGGCGCAACAGCATCTGTTGCAACTCACAGTCTGGGGCATCAAGCAGCTC
CAGGCAAGAATCCTGGCTGTGGAAAGATACCTAAAGGATCAACAGCTCCTGGGGATTTGGGGTTGCTCTG
GAAAACTCATTTGCACCACTGCTGTGCCTTGGAATGCTAGTTGGAGTAATAAATCTCTGGAACAGATTTG
GAATCACACGACCTGGATGGAGTGGGACAGAGAAATTAACAATTACACAAGCTTAATACACTCCTTAATT
GAAGAATCGCAAAACCAGCAAGAAAAGAATGAACAAGAATTATTGGAATTAGATAAATGGGCAAGTTTGT
GGAATTGGTTTAACATAACAAATTGGCTGTGGTATATAAAATTATTCATAATGATAGTAGGAGGCTTGGT
AGGTTTAAGAATAGTTTTTGCTGTACTTTCTATAGTGAATAGAGTTAGGCAGGGATATTCACCATTATCG
TTTCAGACCCACCTCCCAACCCCGAGGGGACCCATGCATTGCATCTCAATTAGTCAGCAACCAGGTGTGG
AAAGTCCCCAGGCTCCCCAGCAGGCAGAAGTATGCAAAGCATGCGTCTCAATTAGTCAGCAACCATAGTC
CCGCCCCTAACTCCGCCCATCCCGCCCCTAACTCCGCCCAGTTCCGCCCATTCTCCGCCCCATGGCTGAC
TAATTTTTTTTATTTATGCAGAGGCCGAGGCCGCCTCGGCCTCTGAGCTATTCCAGAAGTAGTGAGGAGG
CTTTTTTGGAGGCCTAGGCTTTTGCAAAAAGCTTTCTAGAGGTACCACCGGAGCTTACCATGACCGAGTA
CAAGCCCACGGTGCGCCTCGCCACCCGCGACGACGTCCCCAGGGCCGTACGCACCCTCGCCGCCGCGTTC
GCCGACTACCCCGCCACGCGCCACACCGTCGATCCGGACCGCCACATCGAGCGGGTCACCGAGCTGCAAG
AACTCTTCCTCACGCGCGTCGGGCTCGACATCGGCAAGGTGTGGGTCGCGGACGACGGCGCCGCCGTGGC
GGTCTGGACCACGCCGGAGAGCGTCGAAGCGGGGGCGGTGTTCGCCGAGATCGGCCCGCGCATGGCCGAG
TTGAGCGGTTCCCGGCTGGCCGCGCAGCAACAGATGGAAGGCCTCCTGGCGCCGCACCGGCCCAAGGAGC
CCGCGTGGTTCCTGGCCACCGTCGGCGTCTCGCCCGACCACCAGGGCAAGGGTCTGGGCAGCGCCGTCGT
GCTCCCCGGAGTGGAGGCGGCCGAGCGCGCCGGGGTGCCCGCCTTCCTGGAGACCTCCGCGCCCCGCAAC
CTCCCCTTCTACGAGCGGCTCGGCTTCACCGTCACCGCCGACGTCGAGGTGCCCGAAGGACCGCGCACCT
GGTGCATGACCCGCAAGCCCGGTGCCAGTTAACGAATTCTAGATCTTGAGACAAATGGCAGTATTCATCC
ACAATTTTAAAAGAAAAGGGGGGATTGGGGGGTACAGTGCAGGGGAAAGAATAGTAGACATAATAGCAAC
AGACATACAAACTAAAGAATTACAAAAACAAATTACAAAAATTCAAAATTTTCGGGTTTATTACAGGGAC
AGCAGAGATCCACTTTGGCGCCGGCTCGAGGCCTGCAGGTGCAAAGATGGATAAAGTTTTAAACAGAGAG
GAATCTTTGCAGCTAATGGACCTTCTAGGTCTTGAAAGGAGTGGGAATTGGCTCCGGTGCCCGTCAGTGG
GCAGAGCGCACATCGCCCACAGTCCCCGAGAAGTTGGGGGGAGGGGTCGGCAATTGAACCGGTGCCTAGA
GAAGGTGGCGCGGGGTAAACTGGGAAAGTGATGTCGTGTACTGGCTCCGCCTTTTTCCCGAGGGTGGGGG
AGAACCGTATATAAGTGCAGTAGTCGCCGTGAACGTTCTTTTTCGCAACGGGTTTGCCGCCAGAACACAG
GTAAGTGCCGTGTGTGGTTCCCGCGGGCCTGGCCTCTTTACGGGTTATGGCCCTTGCGTGCCTTGAATTA
CTTCCACCTGGCTGCAGTACGTGATTCTTGATCCCGAGCTTCGGGTTGGAAGTGGGTGGGAGAGTTCGAG
GCCTTGCGCTTAAGGAGCCCCTTCGCCTCGTGCTTGAGTTGAGGCCTGGCCTGGGCGCTGGGGCCGCCGC
GTGCGAATCTGGTGGCACCTTCGCGCCTGTCTCGCTGCTTTCGATAAGTCTCTAGCCATTTAAAATTTTT
GATGACCTGCTGCGACGCTTTTTTTCTGGCAAGATAGTCTTGTAAATGCGGGCCAAGATCTGCACACTGG
TATTTCGGTTTTTGGGGCCGCGGGCGGCGACGGGGCCCGTGCGTCCCAGCGCACATGTTCGGCGAGGCGG
GGCCTGCGAGCGCGGCCACCGAGAATCGGACGGGGGTAGTCTCAAGCTGGCCGGCCTGCTCTGGTGCCTG
GCCTCGCGCCGCCGTGTATCGCCCCGCCCTGGGCGGCAAGGCTGGCCCGGTCGGCACCAGTTGCGTGAGC
GGAAAGATGGCCGCTTCCCGGCCCTGCTGCAGGGAGCTCAAAATGGAGGACGCGGCGCTCGGGAGAGCGG
GCGGGTGAGTCACCCACACAAAGGAAAAGGGCCTTTCCGTCCTCAGCCGTCGCTTCATGTGACTCCACGG
AGTACCGGGCGCCGTCCAGGCACCTCGATTAGTTCTCGAGCTTTTGGAGTACGTCGTCTTTAGGTTGGGG
GGAGGGGTTTTATGCGATGGAGTTTCCCCACACTGAGTGGGTGGAGACTGAAGTTAGGCCAGCTTGGCAC
TTGATGTAATTCTCCTTGGAATTTGCCCTTTTTGAGTTTGGATCTTGGTTCATTCTCAAGCCTCAGACAG
TGGTTCAAAGTTTTTTTCTTCCATTTCAGGTGTCGTGAGGCTAGCACCGCCACCATGTTATCAGATGAGT
TAGAATCCAAACCAGAGCTCCTGGTACAGTTTGTTCAGAATACGTCCATCCCATTGGGACAGGGGCTTGT
AGAATCAGAAGCTAAAGATATTACTTGCTTGTCCCTCCTTCCCGTGACTGAAGCCTCAGAATGCAGTCGG
CTAATGTTACCAGATGATACTACAAATCATTCTAACTCCTCCAAGGAGGTCCCTTCCTCAGCTGTTTTGA
GAAGCCTTCGGGTGAATGTGGGTCCAGACGGAGAGGAGACGAGAGCTCAGACTGTACAGAAATCCCCGGA
GTTTTTGTCCACTTCAGAGTCTTCTAGCTTGTTGCAAGATCTACAGCCAAGTGATAGCACTTCTTTTATT
CTTCTTAACCTAACAAGAGCAGGTCTGGGCTCTTCAGCTGAGCACTTAGTGTTTGTACAGGATGAGGCAG
AAGATTCAGGGAATGATTTCCTCTCCAGTGAGAGCACAGACAGTAGCATTCCATGGTTCCTCCGGGTTCA
GGAGTTGGCCCATGACAGTTTGATTGCTGCTACTCGTGCACAACTGGCAAAGAATGCAAAAACCAGCAGC
AATGGAGAAAATGTCCACCTTGGTTCTGGTGATGGGCAGTCAAAAGATTCTGGGCCCCTTCCTCAAGTGG
AAAAGAAGCTCAAGTGTACAGTTGAAGGTTGTGACCGGACATTTGTATGGCCAGCTCACTTTAAATACCA
CCTCAAGACTCATCGAAATGACCGCTCCTTCATCTGTCCTGCAGAAGGTTGTGGGAAAAGCTTCTATGTG
CTGCAGAGGCTGAAGGTGCACATGAGGACCCACAATGGAGAGAAGCCCTTTATGTGCCATGAGTCTGGCT
GTGGTAAGCAGTTTACTACAGCTGGAAACCTGAAGAACCACCGGCGCATCCACACAGGAGAGAAACCTTT
CCTTTGTGAAGCCCAAGGATGTGGCCGTTCCTTTGCTGAGTATTCTAGCCTCCGAAAACATCTGGTGGTT
CACTCAGGAGAGAAGCCTCATCAGTGCCAAGTCTGTGGGAAGACCTTCTCTCAGAGTGGAAGCAGGAATG
TGCATATGAGAAAGCATCACCTGCAGCTGGGAGCAGCTGGGAGTCAAGAGCAGGAGCAAACTGCTGAGCC
ACTAATGGGCAGTAGTTTGCTTGAAGAGGCTTCAGTACCCAGTAAAAACCTGGTGTCTATGAATTCCCAG
CCCAGCCTTGGTGGAGAGTCCTTGAACCTACCAAATACCAATTCTATCCTGGGAGTTGATGATGAGGTGC
TTGCTGAAGGATCCCCACGTTCCCTGTCTTCAGTGCCTGATGTGACACATCACCTGGTGACCATGCAGTC
AGGGAGGCAATCATATGAAGTTTCTGTCTTAACTGCAGTAAATCCACAAGAGTTACTAAACCAAGGAGAT
TTAACTGAAAGACGGACATAGTAATGAACTAGTCCGTAACTTGAAAGTATTTCGATTTCTTGGCTTTATA
TATCTTGTGGAAAGGACGACATACCTGAACATAGCCATCTAATACGCGTTAAGTCGACAATCAACCTCTG
GATTACAAAATTTGTGAAAGATTGACTGGTATTCTTAACTATGTTGCTCCTTTTACGCTATGTGGATACG
CTGCTTTAATGCCTTTGTATCATGCTATTGCTTCCCGTATGGCTTTCATTTTCTCCTCCTTGTATAAATC
CTGGTTGCTGTCTCTTTATGAGGAGTTGTGGCCCGTTGTCAGGCAACGTGGCGTGGTGTGCACTGTGTTT
GCTGACGCAACCCCCACTGGTTGGGGCATTGCCACCACCTGTCAGCTCCTTTCCGGGACTTTCGCTTTCC
CCCTCCCTATTGCCACGGCGGAACTCATCGCCGCCTGCCTTGCCCGCTGCTGGACAGGGGCTCGGCTGTT
GGGCACTGACAATTCCGTGGTGTTGTCGGGGAAATCATCGTCCTTTCCTTGGCTGCTCGCCTGTGTTGCC
ACCTGGATTCTGCGCGGGACGTCCTTCTGCTACGTCCCTTCGGCCCTCAATCCAGCGGACCTTCCTTCCC
GCGGCCTGCTGCCGGCTCTGCGGCCTCTTCCGCGTCTTCGCCTTCGCCCTCAGACGAGTCGGATCTCCCT
TTGGGCCGCCTCCCCGCGTCGACTTTAAGACCAATGACTTACAAGGCAGCTGTAGATCTTAGCCACTTTT
TAAAAGAAAAGGGGGGACTGGAAGGGCTAATTCACTCCCAACGAAGACAAGATCTGCTTTTTGCTTGTAC
TGGGTCTCTCTGGTTAGACCAGATCTGAGCCTGGGAGCTCTCTGGCTAACTAGGGAACCCACTGCTTAAG
CCTCAATAAAGCTTGCCTTGAGTGCTTCAAGTAGTGTGTGCCCGTCTGTTGTGTGACTCTGGTAACTAGA
GATCCCTCAGACCCTTTTAGTCAGTGTGGAAAATCTCTAGCAGTACGTATAGTAGTTCATGTCATCTTAT
TATTCAGTATTTATAACTTGCAAAGAAATGAATATCAGAGAGTGAGAGGAACTTGTTTATTGCAGCTTAT
AATGGTTACAAATAAAGCAATAGCATCACAAATTTCACAAATAAAGCATTTTTTTCACTGCATTCTAGTT
GTGGTTTGTCCAAACTCATCAATGTATCTTATCATGTCTGGCTCTAGCTATCCCGCCCCTAACTCCGCCC
ATCCCGCCCCTAACTCCGCCCAGTTCCGCCCATTCTCCGCCCCATGGCTGACTAATTTTTTTTATTTATG
CAGAGGCCGAGGCCGCCTCGGCCTCTGAGCTATTCCAGAAGTAGTGAGGAGGCTTTTTTGGAGGCCTAGG
GACGTACCCAATTCGCCCTATAGTGAGTCGTATTACGCGCGCTCACTGGCCGTCGTTTTACAACGTCGTG
ACTGGGAAAACCCTGGCGTTACCCAACTTAATCGCCTTGCAGCACATCCCCCTTTCGCCAGCTGGCGTAA
TAGCGAAGAGGCCCGCACCGATCGCCCTTCCCAACAGTTGCGCAGCCTGAATGGCGAATGGG
[124 nt withheld, positions 7133-7256]
C
[91 nt withheld, positions 7258-7348]
A
[49 nt withheld, positions 7350-7398]
CCTTTGACGTTGGAGTCCACGTTCTTT
[37 nt withheld, positions 7426-7462]
ACCCTATCTCGGTCTATTCTTTTGATTTATAAGGGATTTTGCCGATTTCGGCCTATTGGTTAAAAAATGA
GCTGATTTAACAAAAATTTAACGCGAATTTTAACAAAATATTAACGCTTACAATTTAGGTGGCACTTTTC
GGGGAAATGTGCGCGGAACCCCTATTTGTTTATTTTTCTAAATACATTCAAATATGTATCCGCTCATGAG
ACAATAACCCTGATAAATGCTTCAATAATATTGAAAAAGGAAGAGTATGAGTATTCAACATTTCCGTGTC
GCCCTTATTCCCTTTTTTGCGGCATTTTGCCTTCCTGTTTTTGCTCACCCAGAAACGCTGGTGAAAGTAA
AAGATGCTGAAGATCAGTTGGGTGCACGAGTGGGTTACATCGAACTGGATCTCAACAGCGGTAAGATCCT
TGAGAGTTTTCGCCCCGAAGAACGTTTTCCAATGATGAGCACTTTTAAAGTTCTGCTATGTGGCGCGGTA
TTATCCCGTATTGACGCCGGGCAAGAGCAACTCGGTCGCCGCATACACTATTCTCAGAATGACTTGGTTG
AGTACTCACCAGTCACAGAAAAGCATCTTACGGATGGCATGACAGTAAGAGAATTATGCAGTGCTGCCAT
AACCATGAGTGATAACACTGCGGCCAACTTACTTCTGACAACGATCGGAGGACCGAAGGAGCTAACCGCT
TTTTTGCACAACATGGGGGATCATGTAACTCGCCTTGATCGTTGGGAACCGGAGCTGAATGAAGCCATAC
CAAACGACGAGCGTGACACCACGATGCCTGTAGCAATGGCAACAACGTTGCGCAAACTATTAACTGGCGA
ACTACTTACTCTAGCTTCCCGGCAACAATTAATAGACTGGATGGAGGCGGATAAAGTTGCAGGACCACTT
CTGCGCTCGGCCCTTCCGGCTGGCTGGTTTATTGCTGATAAATCTGGAGCCGGTGAGCGTGGGTCTCGCG
GTATCATTGCAGCACTGGGGCCAGATGGTAAGCCCTCCCGTATCGTAGTTATCTACACGACGGGGAGTCA
GGCAACTATGGATGAACGAAATAGACAGATCGCTGAGATAGGTGCCTCACTGATTAAGCATTGGTAACTG
TCAGACCAAGTTTACTCATATATACTTTAGATTGATTTAAAACTTCATTTTTAATTTAAAAGGATCTAGG
TGAAGATCCTTTTTGATAATCTCATGACCAAAATCCCTTAACGTGAGTTTTCGTTCCACTGAGCGTCAGA
CCCCGTAGAAAAGATCAAAGGATCTTCTTGAGATCCTTTTTTTCTGCGCGTAATCTGCTGCTTGCAAACA
AAAAAACCACCGCTACCAGCGGTGGTTTGTTTGCCGGATCAAGAGCTACCAACTCTTTTTCCGAAGGTAA
CTGGCTTCAGCAGAGCGCAGATACCAAATACTGTTCTTCTAGTGTAGCCGTAGTTAGGCCACCACTTCAA
GAACTCTGTAGCACCGCCTACATACCTCGCTCTGCTAATCCTGTTACCAGTGGCTGCTGCCAGTGGCGAT
AAGTCGTGTCTTACCGGGTTGGACTCAAGACGATAGTTACCGGATAAGGCGCAGCGGTCGGGCTGAACGG
GGGGTTCGTGCACACAGCCCAGCTTGGAGCGAACGACCTACACCGAACTGAGATACCTACAGCGTGAGCT
ATGAGAAAGCGCCACGCTTCCCGAAGGGAGAAAGGCGGACAGGTATCCGGTAAGCGGCAGGGTCGGAACA
GGAGAGCGCACGAGGGAGCTTCCAGGGGGAAACGCCTGGTATCTTTATAGTCCTGTCGGGTTTCGCCACC
TCTGACTTGAGCGTCGATTTTTGTGATGCTCGTCAGGGGGGCGGAGCCTATGGAAAAACGCCAGCAACGC
GGCCTTTTTACGGTTCCTGGCCTTTTGCTGGCCTTTTGCTCACATGTTCTTTCCTGCGTTATCCCCTGAT
TCTGTGGATAACCGTATTACCGCCTTTGAGTGAGCTGATACCGCTCGCCGCAGCCGAACGACCGAGCGCA
GCGAGTCAGTGAGCGAGGAAGCGGAAGAGCGCCCAATACGCAAACCGCCTCTCCCCGCGCGTTGGCCGAT
TCATTAATGCAGCTGGCACGACAGGTTTCCCGACTGGAAAGCGGGCAGTGAGCGCAACGCAATTAATGTG
AGTTAGCTCACTCATTAGGCACCCCAGGCTTTACACTTTATGCTTCCGGCTCGTATGTTGTGTGGAATTG
TGAGCGGATAACAATTTCACACAGGAAACAGCTATGACCATGATTACGCCAAGCGCGCAATTAACCCTCA
CTAAAGGGAACAAAAGCTGGAGCTGCAAGC
Features (pLannotate 1.2.2; 31 found; start..end, strand, type, name):
      5..231     +  promoter       RSV promoter: Rous sarcoma virus enhancer/promoter
    232..412     +  LTR            5' LTR (truncated): truncated 5' long terminal repeat (LTR) from HIV-1
    459..584     +  misc_feature   HIV-1 Ψ: packaging signal of human immunodeficiency virus type 1
    568..931     +  CDS            HIV-1 gag (fragment): gag protein from human immunodeficiency virus 1; gag
   1077..1310    +  misc_feature   RRE: The Rev response element (RRE) of HIV-1 allows for Rev-dependent mRNA export from the nucleus to the cytoplasm.
   1687..1713    +  CDS            Rev (fragment): human immunodeficiency virus 1 (HIV-1) Rev protein; rev; enhances nuclear export of unspliced and incompletely spliced viral mRNAs
   1720..1743    +  promoter       SV40 promoter (fragment): SV40 early promoter
   1744..1815    +  promoter       SV40 promoter (fragment): SV40 enhancer and early promoter
   1839..1974    +  rep_origin     SV40 ori: SV40 origin of replication
   2020..2616    +  CDS            PuroR (fragment): puromycin N-acetyltransferase; pac from Streptomyces; confers resistance to puromycin
   2665..2782    +  misc_feature   cPPT/CTS: central polypurine tract and central termination sequence of HIV-1
   2847..2913    +  CDS            small t antigen (fragment): SV40 (simian virus 40) small t antigen
   2920..4098    +  promoter       EF-1α promoter: strong constitutive promoter for human elongation factor EF-1α
   4115..5548    +  CDS            ZNF410: ZN410_HUMAN - Also known as APA1. Experimental evidence at protein level: Swiss-Prot protein existence level 1. Transcription factor that activates transcription of matrix- remodeling genes such as MMP1 during fibroblast senescence. From Homo sapiens (Human).
   5564..5617    +  promoter       U6 promoter (fragment): RNA polymerase III promoter for human U6 snRNA
   5659..6247    +  misc_feature   WPRE: woodchuck hepatitis virus posttranscriptional regulatory element
   6298..6317    +  misc_feature   cPPT/CTS (fragment): central polypurine tract and central termination sequence of HIV-1
   6319..6552    +  LTR            3' LTR (ΔU3): self-inactivating 3' long terminal repeat (LTR) from HIV-1
   6630..6751    +  polyA_signal   SV40 poly(A) signal: SV40 polyadenylation signal
   6791..6926    +  rep_origin     SV40 ori: SV40 origin of replication
   6947..6965    -  promoter       T7 promoter: promoter for bacteriophage T7 RNA polymerase
   6973..7128    +  CDS            lacZα (fragment): LacZα fragment of β-galactosidase; lacZ fragment
   7133..7561    +  rep_origin     f1 ori (sequence partly withheld): f1 bacteriophage origin of replication; arrow indicates direction of (+) strand synthesis
   7614..7718    +  promoter       AmpR promoter: bla
   7719..8579    +  CDS            AmpR: β-lactamase; bla; confers resistance to ampicillin, carbenicillin, and related antibiotics
   8750..9338    +  rep_origin     ori: high-copy-number ColE1/pMB1/pBR322/pUC origin of replication
   9521..9613    +  CDS            lacI (fragment): lac repressor; lacI; The lac repressor binds to the lac operator to inhibit transcription in E. coli. This inhibition can be relieved by adding lactose or isopropyl-β-D-thiogalactopyranoside (IPTG).
   9626..9647    +  protein_bind   CAP binding site: CAP binding activates transcription in the presence of cAMP. E. coli catabolite activator protein
   9662..9692    +  promoter       lac promoter: promoter for the E. coli lac operon
   9700..9716    +  protein_bind   lac operator: The lac repressor binds to the lac operator to inhibit transcription in E. coli. This inhibition can be relieved by adding lactose or isopropyl-β-D-thiogalactopyranoside (IPTG). lac repressor encoded by lacI
   9761..9779    +  promoter       T3 promoter: promoter for bacteriophage T3 RNA polymerase
