[The description below was written by a language model from this plasmid's Addgene catalogue record and pLannotate feature annotations shown in this document.]
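Description:
TFORF2188 is a lentiviral mammalian expression plasmid built on the pLX_TRC317 backbone and carrying the human zinc-finger transcription factor ZNF410 (also known as APA-1). It belongs to a barcoded collection of transcription factor ORFs designed for overexpression studies. In bacteria it is maintained through a high-copy ColE1/pUC-type origin and selected with ampicillin via the β-lactamase gene. An f1 origin and remnants of a lac/lacZα cloning region flanked by T7 and T3 promoters are also present in the backbone. The depositor notes that the plasmid can recombine, as is common for LTR-containing vectors.

The viral portion has a third-generation, self-inactivating layout. An RSV promoter drives a truncated HIV-1 5' LTR, followed by the Ψ packaging signal with a partial gag sequence, the Rev response element for nuclear export of the genomic RNA, a cPPT/CTS element and a ΔU3 3' LTR followed by an SV40 polyadenylation signal. Two expression units lie between the LTRs. An SV40 early promoter/origin segment sits upstream of the puromycin N-acetyltransferase gene, which allows selection of transduced cells. Downstream, the strong constitutive EF-1α promoter drives the synthesized ZNF410 ORF, and a WPRE after the ORF enhances transcript stability and expression.

According to the record, each ORF in the collection is paired with a unique 24-bp barcode. The barcode is not annotated as a feature in the table, so its exact position is not stated. A short U6 promoter fragment is annotated between the ORF and the WPRE. The barcode allows ZNF410 to be identified by sequencing in pooled overexpression screens, such as those aimed at directed cell differentiation.
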