Addgene plasmid #143350: TFORF2188
Purpose: Lentiviral vector for overexpressing transcription factor ORFs with unique 24-bp barcodes. Barcodes facilitate identification of transcription factors in pooled screens.
Depositing lab: Feng Zhang. Depositing organization: Broad Institute. Publication: A transcription factor atlas of directed differentiation. Joung J, Ma S, Tay T, Geiger-Schuller KR, Kirchgatterer PC, Verdine VK, Guo B, Arias-Garcia MA, Allen WE, Singh A, Kuksenko O, Abudayyeh OO, Gootenberg JS, Fu Z, Macrae RK, Buenrostro JD, Regev A, Zhang F. Cell. 2023 Jan 5;186(1):209-229.e26. doi: 10.1016/j.cell.2022.11.026. PubMed 36608654.
Backbone
  Vector backbone: pLX_TRC317
  Backbone manufacturer: Broad Institute Genetic Perturbation Platform
  Backbone size w/o insert (bp): 8264
  Vector type: Mammalian Expression, Lentiviral
  Selectable markers: Puromycin
Growth in bacteria
  Bacterial resistance: Ampicillin, 100 μg/mL
  Growth temperature: 37°C
  Growth strain: NEB Stable
  Copy number: High Copy
Gene/Insert
  Gene/Insert name: ZNF410
  Species: H. sapiens (human)
  Insert size (bp): 1538
  Entrez Gene: ZNF410 (a.k.a. APA-1, APA1)
  Promoter: EF1a
  Cloning method: Unknown
  Sequencing primers: 5′ GGGTGGAGACTGAAGTTAGGCCAG; 3′ CACATAGCGTAAAAGGAGCAACATAG
Terms and licenses: Academic/Nonprofit Terms; Industry Terms: Not Available to Industry
Depositor comments: NM_021188,ENST00000555044 . The transcription factor ORF portion of this plasmid was synthesized by Genewiz. Please test multiple small colonies in case of plasmid recombination. To make this collection available in a timely manner, a portion of this collection was not fully sequenced by Addgene. If an Addgene verified full plasmid sequence is not available, please contact us prior to placing an order to request the full sequence.
How to cite: TFORF2188 was a gift from Feng Zhang (Addgene plasmid # 143350 ; http://n2t.net/addgene:143350 ; RRID:Addgene_143350)
