>Addgene plasmid #143350 | TFORF2188 | depositor partial sequence | sequence record 282188 | Insert
ACCGCCACCATGTTATCAGATGAGTTAGAATCCAAACCAGAGCTCCTGGTACAGTTTGTTCAGAATACGT
CCATCCCATTGGGACAGGGGCTTGTAGAATCAGAAGCTAAAGATATTACTTGCTTGTCCCTCCTTCCCGT
GACTGAAGCCTCAGAATGCAGTCGGCTAATGTTACCAGATGATACTACAAATCATTCTAACTCCTCCAAG
GAGGTCCCTTCCTCAGCTGTTTTGAGAAGCCTTCGGGTGAATGTGGGTCCAGACGGAGAGGAGACGAGAG
CTCAGACTGTACAGAAATCCCCGGAGTTTTTGTCCACTTCAGAGTCTTCTAGCTTGTTGCAAGATCTACA
GCCAAGTGATAGCACTTCTTTTATTCTTCTTAACCTAACAAGAGCAGGTCTGGGCTCTTCAGCTGAGCAC
TTAGTGTTTGTACAGGATGAGGCAGAAGATTCAGGGAATGATTTCCTCTCCAGTGAGAGCACAGACAGTA
GCATTCCATGGTTCCTCCGGGTTCAGGAGTTGGCCCATGACAGTTTGATTGCTGCTACTCGTGCACAACT
GGCAAAGAATGCAAAAACCAGCAGCAATGGAGAAAATGTCCACCTTGGTTCTGGTGATGGGCAGTCAAAA
GATTCTGGGCCCCTTCCTCAAGTGGAAAAGAAGCTCAAGTGTACAGTTGAAGGTTGTGACCGGACATTTG
TATGGCCAGCTCACTTTAAATACCACCTCAAGACTCATCGAAATGACCGCTCCTTCATCTGTCCTGCAGA
AGGTTGTGGGAAAAGCTTCTATGTGCTGCAGAGGCTGAAGGTGCACATGAGGACCCACAATGGAGAGAAG
CCCTTTATGTGCCATGAGTCTGGCTGTGGTAAGCAGTTTACTACAGCTGGAAACCTGAAGAACCACCGGC
GCATCCACACAGGAGAGAAACCTTTCCTTTGTGAAGCCCAAGGATGTGGCCGTTCCTTTGCTGAGTATTC
TAGCCTCCGAAAACATCTGGTGGTTCACTCAGGAGAGAAGCCTCATCAGTGCCAAGTCTGTGGGAAGACC
TTCTCTCAGAGTGGAAGCAGGAATGTGCATATGAGAAAGCATCACCTGCAGCTGGGAGCAGCTGGGAGTC
AAGAGCAGGAGCAAACTGCTGAGCCACTAATGGGCAGTAGTTTGCTTGAAGAGGCTTCAGTACCCAGTAA
AAACCTGGTGTCTATGAATTCCCAGCCCAGCCTTGGTGGAGAGTCCTTGAACCTACCAAATACCAATTCT
ATCCTGGGAGTTGATGATGAGGTGCTTGCTGAAGGATCCCCACGTTCCCTGTCTTCAGTGCCTGATGTGA
CACATCACCTGGTGACCATGCAGTCAGGGAGGCAATCATATGAAGTTTCTGTCTTAACTGCAGTAAATCC
ACAAGAGTTACTAAACCAAGGAGATTTAACTGAAAGACGGACATAGTAATGAACTAGTCCGTAACTTGAA
AGTATTTCGATTTCTTGGCTTTATATATCTTGTGGAAAGGACGACATACCTGAACATAGCCATCTAAT
