>Addgene plasmid #143350 | TFORF2188 | depositor partial sequence | sequence record 282189 | Barcode
CATACCTGAACATAGCCATCTAAT
